>Addgene plasmid #50603 | pTrc-trGPPS(CO)-LS | depositor full sequence | sequence record 77114 | pTrc-trGPPS(CO)-LS sequence 6704 bps
CTGGTTTGACAGCTTATCATCGACTGCACGGTGCACCAATGCTTCTGGCGTCAGGCAGCCATCGGAAGCT
GTGGTATGGCTGTGCAGGTCGTAAATCACTGCATAATTCGTGTCGCTCAAGGCGCACTCCCGTTCTGGAT
AATGTTTTTTGCGCCGACATCATAACGGTTCTGGCAAATATTCTGAAATGAGCTGTTGACAATTAATCAT
CCGGCTCGTATAATGTGTGGAATTGTGAGCGGATAACAATTTCACACAGGAAACAGACCATGGAATTTGA
CTTCAACAAATACATGGACTCCAAAGCGATGACGGTAAATGAAGCACTGAACAAAGCGATCCCTCTGCGT
TATCCGCAGAAAATCTACGAAAGCATGCGTTACAGCCTGCTGGCAGGCGGCAAGCGTGTTCGTCCGGTTC
TGTGTATTGCCGCATGTGAACTGGTAGGTGGTACCGAAGAACTGGCGATCCCGACCGCGTGCGCAATTGA
AATGATCCACACGATGTCCCTGATGCACGATGATCTGCCGTGTATCGACAACGACGATCTGCGTCGCGGT
AAACCGACTAACCACAAAATTTTCGGTGAGGATACCGCAGTGACTGCTGGTAACGCACTGCACTCTTACG
CCTTCGAGCATATCGCGGTTTCTACTTCTAAAACCGTTGGTGCTGACCGCATCCTGCGTATGGTGTCCGA
GCTGGGTCGTGCTACTGGCTCTGAAGGTGTTATGGGTGGTCAGATGGTAGACATCGCATCCGAAGGCGAT
CCGTCTATCGACCTGCAGACCCTGGAATGGATTCACATCCACAAAACCGCAATGCTGCTGGAATGCTCCG
TTGTTTGCGGTGCAATCATTGGCGGTGCCAGCGAAATCGTAATCGAACGTGCCCGTCGCTACGCCCGCTG
TGTTGGTCTGCTGTTCCAGGTAGTTGATGACATTCTGGACGTAACTAAAAGCAGCGACGAACTGGGTAAG
ACTGCGGGCAAGGACCTGATCTCTGATAAAGCCACCTACCCAAAGCTGATGGGTCTGGAAAAGGCCAAGG
AGTTCTCCGATGAACTGCTGAACCGTGCGAAGGGTGAACTGTCCTGCTTCGACCCAGTTAAAGCCGCTCC
GCTGCTGGGCCTGGCAGACTACGTGGCATTTCGTCAGAATTAACCCGGGGATCCCGTTTTAAGAAGGAGA
TATACATGCGTCGCAGTGGTAATTACAACCCGTCACGTTGGGATGTGAATTTTATCCAATCCCTGCTGAG
CGATTACAAAGAGGACAAACACGTCATTCGGGCAAGCGAACTGGTTACACTGGTTAAAATGGAACTGGAA
AAAGAAACAGACCAAATTCGCCAATTAGAGCTGATTGACGACTTACAGCGCATGGGGCTGAGCGATCACT
TTCAGAATGAGTTCAAAGAGATTCTGTCATCTATCTATCTGGACCACCATTACTATAAAAACCCTTTTCC
GAAAGAGGAACGTGATCTGTATAGCACAAGCCTGGCCTTTCGGTTACTGCGTGAGCATGGCTTCCAAGTA
GCACAAGAGGTATTCGATAGCTTCAAGAATGAAGAGGGCGAGTTCAAAGAATCACTGTCCGATGATACTC
GTGGCTTATTACAACTGTATGAAGCGAGCTTTCTGCTGACCGAGGGGGAGACGACTCTGGAAAGCGCACG
GGAATTTGCGACCAAATTCTTAGAAGAGAAAGTAAATGAAGGCGGCGTAGATGGCGATCTGTTAACCCGC
ATCGCGTATTCTCTGGACATTCCGTTACACTGGCGTATTAAACGGCCAAACGCGCCGGTGTGGATTGAGT
GGTATCGCAAACGTCCAGACATGAACCCGGTGGTGCTGGAATTAGCAATTTTAGACTTAAACATCGTGCA
GGCTCAATTTCAGGAAGAACTGAAAGAATCTTTTCGCTGGTGGCGCAACACCGGCTTCGTTGAAAAATTA
CCGTTTGCGCGCGATCGTCTGGTTGAATGTTATTTCTGGAATACCGGCATTATCGAACCGCGCCAGCACG
CGAGCGCCCGTATTATGATGGGTAAGGTCAATGCGCTGATTACTGTCATTGACGATATTTACGATGTATA
CGGCACTCTGGAAGAACTGGAGCAGTTTACAGATTTAATCCGCCGGTGGGACATCAATAGCATCGACCAG
CTGCCAGATTACATGCAGCTGTGTTTTCTGGCGCTGAATAACTTTGTGGACGACACCTCTTATGACGTCA
TGAAAGAAAAAGGCGTGAATGTTATCCCTTATCTGCGTCAGAGTTGGGTGGATCTGGCCGATAAATATAT
GGTTGAGGCACGCTGGTTCTACGGTGGGCACAAACCGAGTTTAGAAGAATATCTGGAGAACTCATGGCAG
AGTATCAGTGGGCCATGCATGCTGACGCATATCTTCTTTCGCGTCACGGATTCATTTACCAAGGAGACGG
TCGATTCCTTATATAAATACCATGACCTGGTTCGTTGGTCATCTTTCGTCCTGCGGCTGGCGGACGATCT
GGGTACGTCTGTGGAAGAGGTGTCTCGTGGGGATGTTCCGAAATCCTTACAGTGCTACATGTCCGATTAT
AACGCAAGTGAAGCTGAAGCTCGCAAACATGTGAAGTGGCTGATCGCCGAAGTGTGGAAGAAGATGAACG
CTGAACGTGTTTCCAAGGATAGTCCGTTTGGTAAGGATTTTATTGGTTGCGCCGTTGATCTGGGTCGTAT
GGCCCAGCTGATGTATCATAACGGTGATGGTCATGGGACCCAGCATCCTATTATTCATCAGCAGATGACG
CGTACCCTGTTTGAACCTTTCGCCCTCGAGTGAGTCGACCTGCAGGCATGCAAGCTTGGCTGTTTTGGCG
GATGAGAGAAGATTTTCAGCCTGATACAGATTAAATCAGAACGCAGAAGCGGTCTGATAAAACAGAATTT
GCCTGGCGGCAGTAGCGCGGTGGTCCCACCTGACCCCATGCCGAACTCAGAAGTGAAACGCCGTAGCGCC
GATGGTAGTGTGGGGTCTCCCCATGCGAGAGTAGGGAACTGCCAGGCATCAAATAAAACGAAAGGCTCAG
TCGAAAGACTGGGCCTTTCGTTTTATCTGTTGTTTGTCGGTGAACGCTCTCCTGAGTAGGACAAATCCGC
CGGGAGCGGATTTGAACGTTGCGAAGCAACGGCCCGGAGGGTGGCGGGCAGGACGCCCGCCATAAACTGC
CAGGCATCAAATTAAGCAGAAGGCCATCCTGACGGATGGCCTTTTTGCGTTTCTACAAACTCTTTTTGTT
TATTTTTCTAAATACATTCAAATATGTATCCGCTCATGAGACAATAACCCTGATAAATGCTTCAATAATA
TTGAAAAAGGAAGAGTATGAGTATTCAACATTTCCGTGTCGCCCTTATTCCCTTTTTTGCGGCATTTTGC
CTTCCTGTTTTTGCTCACCCAGAAACGCTGGTGAAAGTAAAAGATGCTGAAGATCAGTTGGGTGCACGAG
TGGGTTACATCGAACTGGATCTCAACAGCGGTAAGATCCTTGAGAGTTTTCGCCCCGAAGAACGTTTTCC
AATGATGAGCACTTTTAAAGTTCTGCTATGTGGCGCGGTATTATCCCGTGTTGACGCCGGGCAAGAGCAA
CTCGGTCGCCGCATACACTATTCTCAGAATGACTTGGTTGAGTACTCACCAGTCACAGAAAAGCATCTTA
CGGATGGCATGACAGTAAGAGAATTATGCAGTGCTGCCATAACCATGAGTGATAACACTGCGGCCAACTT
ACTTCTGACAACGATCGGAGGACCGAAGGAGCTAACCGCTTTTTTGCACAACATGGGGGATCATGTAACT
CGCCTTGATCGTTGGGAACCGGAGCTGAATGAAGCCATACCAAACGACGAGCGTGACACCACGATGCCTA
CAGCAATGGCAACAACGTTGCGCAAACTATTAACTGGCGAACTACTTACTCTAGCTTCCCGGCAACAATT
AATAGACTGGATGGAGGCGGATAAAGTTGCAGGACCACTTCTGCGCTCGGCCCTTCCGGCTGGCTGGTTT
ATTGCTGATAAATCTGGAGCCGGTGAGCGTGGGTCTCGCGGTATCATTGCAGCACTGGGGCCAGATGGTA
AGCCCTCCCGTATCGTAGTTATCTACACGACGGGGAGTCAGGCAACTATGGATGAACGAAATAGACAGAT
CGCTGAGATAGGTGCCTCACTGATTAAGCATTGGTAACTGTCAGACCAAGTTTACTCATATATACTTTAG
ATTGATTTAAAACTTCATTTTTAATTTAAAAGGATCTAGGTGAAGATCCTTTTTGATAATCTCATGACCA
AAATCCCTTAACGTGAGTTTTCGTTCCACTGAGCGTCAGACCCCGTAGAAAAGATCAAAGGATCTTCTTG
AGATCCTTTTTTTCTGCGCGTAATCTGCTGCTTGCAAACAAAAAAACCACCGCTACCAGCGGTGGTTTGT
TTGCCGGATCAAGAGCTACCAACTCTTTTTCCGAAGGTAACTGGCTTCAGCAGAGCGCAGATACCAAATA
CTGTCCTTCTAGTGTAGCCGTAGTTAGGCCACCACTTCAAGAACTCTGTAGCACCGCCTACATACCTCGC
TCTGCTAATCCTGTTACCAGTGGCTGCTGCCAGTGGCGATAAGTCGTGTCTTACCGGGTTGGACTCAAGA
CGATAGTTACCGGATAAGGCGCAGCGGTCGGGCTGAACGGGGGGTTCGTGCACACAGCCCAGCTTGGAGC
GAACGACCTACACCGAACTGAGATACCTACAGCGTGAGCTATGAGAAAGCGCCACGCTTCCCGAAGGGAG
AAAGGCGGACAGGTATCCGGTAAGCGGCAGGGTCGGAACAGGAGAGCGCACGAGGGAGCTTCCAGGGGGA
AACGCCTGGTATCTTTATAGTCCTGTCGGGTTTCGCCACCTCTGACTTGAGCGTCGATTTTTGTGATGCT
CGTCAGGGGGGCGGAGCCTATGGAAAAACGCCAGCAACGCGGCCTTTTTACGGTTCCTGGCCTTTTGCTG
GCCTTTTGCTCACATGTTCTTTCCTGCGTTATCCCCTGATTCTGTGGATAACCGTATTACCGCCTTTGAG
TGAGCTGATACCGCTCGCCGCAGCCGAACGACCGAGCGCAGCGAGTCAGTGAGCGAGGAAGCGGAAGAGC
GCCTGATGCGGTATTTTCTCCTTACGCATCTGTGCGGTATTTCACACCGCATATGGTGCACTCTCAGTAC
AATCTGCTCTGATGCCGCATAGTTAAGCCAGTATACACTCCGCTATCGCTACGTGACTGGGTCATGGCTG
CGCCCCGACACCCGCCAACACCCGCTGACGCGCCCTGACGGGCTTGTCTGCTCCCGGCATCCGCTTACAG
ACAAGCTGTGACCGTCTCCGGGAGCTGCATGTGTCAGAGGTTTTCACCGTCATCACCGAAACGCGCGAGG
CAGCAGATCAATTCGCGCGCGAAGGCGAAGCGGCATGCATTTACGTTGACACCATCGAATGGTGCAAAAC
CTTTCGCGGTATGGCATGATAGCGCCCGGAAGAGAGTCAATTCAGGGTGGTGAATGTGAAACCAGTAACG
TTATACGATGTCGCAGAGTATGCCGGTGTCTCTTATCAGACCGTTTCCCGCGTGGTGAACCAGGCCAGCC
ACGTTTCTGCGAAAACGCGGGAAAAAGTGGAAGCGGCGATGGCGGAGCTGAATTACATTCCCAACCGCGT
GGCACAACAACTGGCGGGCAAACAGTCGTTGCTGATTGGCGTTGCCACCTCCAGTCTGGCCCTGCACGCG
CCGTCGCAAATTGTCGCGGCGATTAAATCTCGCGCCGATCAACTGGGTGCCAGCGTGGTGGTGTCGATGG
TAGAACGAAGCGGCGTCGAAGCCTGTAAAGCGGCGGTGCACAATCTTCTCGCGCAACGCGTCAGTGGGCT
GATCATTAACTATCCGCTGGATGACCAGGATGCCATTGCTGTGGAAGCTGCCTGCACTAATGTTCCGGCG
TTATTTCTTGATGTCTCTGACCAGACACCCATCAACAGTATTATTTTCTCCCATGAAGACGGTACGCGAC
TGGGCGTGGAGCATCTGGTCGCATTGGGTCACCAGCAAATCGCGCTGTTAGCGGGCCCATTAAGTTCTGT
CTCGGCGCGTCTGCGTCTGGCTGGCTGGCATAAATATCTCACTCGCAATCAAATTCAGCCGATAGCGGAA
CGGGAAGGCGACTGGAGTGCCATGTCCGGTTTTCAACAAACCATGCAAATGCTGAATGAGGGCATCGTTC
CCACTGCGATGCTGGTTGCCAACGATCAGATGGCGCTGGGCGCAATGCGCGCCATTACCGAGTCCGGGCT
GCGCGTTGGTGCGGATATCTCGGTAGTGGGATACGACGATACCGAAGACAGCTCATGTTATATCCCGCCG
TCAACCACCATCAAACAGGATTTTCGCCTGCTGGGGCAAACCAGCGTGGACCGCTTGCTGCAACTCTCTC
AGGGCCAGGCGGTGAAGGGCAATCAGCTGTTGCCCGTCTCACTGGTGAAAAGAAAAACCACCCTGGCGCC
CAATACGCAAACCGCCTCTCCCCGCGCGTTGGCCGATTCATTAATGCAGCTGGCACGACAGGTTTCCCGA
CTGGAAAGCGGGCAGTGAGCGCAACGCAATTAATGTGAGTTAGCGCGAATTGAT
Features (pLannotate 1.2.2; 17 found; start..end, strand, type, name):
      6..23      +  promoter       tet promoter (fragment): E. coli promoter for tetracycline efflux protein gene
     19..120     -  CDS            yciV (fragment): RNAAM_ECOLI - Also known as trpH From Escherichia coli (strain K12).
    196..225     +  promoter       trc promoter: strong E. coli promoter; hybrid between the trp and lac UV5 promoters
    233..249     +  protein_bind   lac operator: The lac repressor binds to the lac operator to inhibit transcription in E. coli. This inhibition can be relieved by adding lactose or isopropyl-β-D-thiogalactopyranoside (IPTG). lac repressor encoded by lacI
    276..1160    +  CDS            GGPS1 (fragment): GGPPS_SINAL - Also known as GGPS. Experimental evidence at protein level: Swiss-Prot protein existence level 1. Catalyzes the trans-addition of the three molecules of IPP onto DMAPP to form geranylgeranyl pyrophosphate. From Sinapis alba (White mustard) (Brassica hirta).
   1112..2821    +  CDS            SSS_SALOF: Experimental evidence at protein level: Swiss-Prot protein existence level 1. Catalyzes the formation of the (-)-3-isothujone precursor sabinene from geranyl diphosphate. The enzyme also produces significant amounts of gamma-terpinene, terpinolene and limonene. From Salvia officinalis (Sage).
   2832..2857    +  misc_feature   MCS (fragment): pUC18/19 multiple cloning site
   2941..3056    +  ncRNA          5S rRNA: Accession: RF00001 - 5S ribosomal RNA
   3060..3146    +  terminator     rrnB T1 terminator: Escherichia coli rrnB; transcription terminator T1 from the E. coli rrnB gene
   3238..3265    +  terminator     rrnB T2 terminator: transcription terminator T2 from the E. coli rrnB gene
   3285..3376    +  promoter       AmpR promoter: bla
   3377..4237    +  CDS            AmpR: β-lactamase; bla; confers resistance to ampicillin, carbenicillin, and related antibiotics
   4408..4996    +  rep_origin     ori: high-copy-number ColE1/pMB1/pBR322/pUC origin of replication
   5182..5322    -  misc_feature   bom: basis of mobility region from pBR322
   5424..5464    -  CDS            rop (fragment): Rop protein, which maintains plasmids at low copy number; rop
   5508..5585    +  promoter       lacIq promoter: lacI (mutant); In the lacIq allele, a single base change in the promoter boosts expression of the lacI gene about 10-fold.
   5586..6668    +  CDS            lacI: lac repressor; lacI; The lac repressor binds to the lac operator to inhibit transcription in E. coli. This inhibition can be relieved by adding lactose or isopropyl-β-D-thiogalactopyranoside (IPTG).
