[The description below was written by a language model from this plasmid's Addgene catalogue record and pLannotate feature annotations shown in this document.]
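Description:
pTrc-trGPPS(CO)-LS is a 6.7 kb bacterial expression plasmid built for metabolic engineering of Escherichia coli toward monoterpene production. The catalogue lists the host strain rather than a true vector in its backbone field, but the name and feature map point to a pTrc-type architecture. This comprises a ColE1/pMB1-family origin with a pBR322 bom region and only a fragment of rop, a β-lactamase gene under its own promoter for ampicillin selection, and a lacI repressor gene driven by the lacIq up-promoter. The copy number is recorded as unknown.

The payload is a two-gene cassette transcribed from the IPTG-inducible trc promoter and lac operator, and terminated by the rrnB 5S/T1/T2 region. According to the record, the first open reading frame is a truncated, codon-optimized geranyl pyrophosphate synthase and the second is a truncated limonene synthase. The source species of both enzymes are not stated. Automated annotation labels these reading frames by homology as a plant geranylgeranyl diphosphate synthase fragment and a sage sabinene synthase. These labels reflect similarity within the prenyltransferase and monoterpene synthase families rather than the depositor's assignments. The catalogue's attribution of the Trc promoter to the ampicillin resistance and lacI entries is also not supported by the map, where each has its own promoter.

Together the two enzymes condense IPP and DMAPP into geranyl diphosphate and cyclize it to limonene. The plasmid therefore serves as the terminal module of a limonene pathway. The associated work concerns E. coli production of limonene and perillyl alcohol.
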