Addgene plasmid #50603: pTrc-trGPPS(CO)-LS
Purpose: pTrc-trGPPS(CO)-LS: A plasmid that has truncated codon optimized geranylpyrophosphate synthase and truncated limonene synthase
Depositing lab: Jay Keasling. Depositing organization: University of California, Berkeley. Publication: Metabolic engineering of Escherichia coli for limonene and perillyl alcohol production. Alonso-Gutierrez J, Chan R, Batth TS, Adams PD, Keasling JD, Petzold CJ, Lee TS. Metab Eng. 2013 May 29;19C:33-41. doi: 10.1016/j.ymben.2013.05.004. PubMed 23727191.
Backbone
  Vector backbone: E. coli DH10B
  Vector type: Bacterial Expression, Synthetic Biology
Growth in bacteria
  Bacterial resistance: Ampicillin, 100 μg/mL
  Growth temperature: 37°C
  Growth strain: DH10B
  Copy number: Unknown
Gene/Insert 1
  Gene/Insert name: Limonene Synthase
  Insert size (bp): 1634
  Mutation: truncated codon optimized geranylpyrophosphate synthase
  Promoter: Trc
  Cloning method: Unknown
  Sequencing primers: 5′ GTCAGAATTAACCCGGGGA; 3′ CCTGCAGGTCGACTCACTC
Gene/Insert 2
  Gene/Insert name: ApR
  Insert size (bp): 860
  Promoter: Trc
  Cloning method: Unknown
  Sequencing primers: 5′ ATTTGAACGTTGCGAAGCA; 3′ TTTGCAAGCAGCAGATTACG
Gene/Insert 3
  Gene/Insert name: LacIq
  Insert size (bp): 1186
  Promoter: Trc
  Cloning method: Unknown
  Sequencing primers: 5′ GAGTCAGTGAGCGAGGAAGC; 3′ NA
Terms and licenses: Academic/Nonprofit Terms; Industry Terms: Not Available to Industry
How to cite: pTrc-trGPPS(CO)-LS was a gift from Jay Keasling (Addgene plasmid # 50603 ; http://n2t.net/addgene:50603 ; RRID:Addgene_50603)
