>Addgene plasmid #50603 | pTrc-trGPPS(CO)-LS | addgene partial sequence | sequence record 91712 | pTrcHis-R 5'-cttctgcgttctgatttaatctg-3'
AGGTCGACTCACTCGAGGGCGAAAGGTTCAAACAGGGTACGCGTCATCTGCTGATGAATAATAGGATGCT
GGGTCCCATGACCATCACCGTTATGATACATCAGCTGGGCCATACGACCCAGATCAACGGCGCAACCAAT
AAAATCCTTACCAAACGGACTATCCTTGGAAACACGTTCAGCGTTCATCTTCTTCCACACTTCGGCGATC
AGCCACTTCACATGTTTGCGAGCTTCAGCTTCACTTGCGTTATAATCGGACATGTAGCACTGTAAGGATT
TCGGAACATCCCCACGAGACACCTCTTCCACAGACGTACCCAGATCGTCCGCCAGCCGCAGGACGAAAGA
TGACCAACGAACCAGGTCATGGTATTTATATAAGGAATCGACCGTCTCCTTGGTAAATGAATCCGTGACG
CGAAAGAAGATATGCGTCAGCATGCATGGCCCACTGATACTCTGCCATGAGTTCTCCAGATATTCTTCTA
AACTCGGTTTGTGCCCACCGTAGAACCAGCGTGCCTCAACCATATATTTATCGGCCAGATCCACCCAACT
CTGACGCAGATAAGGGATAACATTCACGCCTTTTTCTTTCATGACGTCATAAGAGGTGTCGTCCACAAAG
TTATTCAGCGCCAGAAAACACAGCTGCATGTAATCTGGCAGCTGGTCGATGCTATTGATGTCCCACCGGC
GGATTAAATCTGTAAACTGCTC
