>Addgene plasmid #50603 | pTrc-trGPPS(CO)-LS | addgene partial sequence | sequence record 91713 | M13pUC-Rev 5'-AGCGGATAACAATTTCACACAGG-3'
CCCTCTGCGTTATCCGCAGAAAATCTACGAAAGCATGCGTTACAGCCTGCTGGCAGGCGGCAAGCGTGTT
CGTCCGGTTCTGTGTATTGCCGCATGTGAACTGGTAGGTGGTACCGAAGAACTGGCGATCCCGACCGCGT
GCGCAATTGAAATGATCCACACGATGTCCCTGATGCACGATGATCTGCCGTGTATCGACAACGACGATCT
GCGTCGCGGTAAACCGACTAACCACAAAATTTTCGGTGAGGATACCGCAGTGACTGCTGGTAACGCACTG
CACTCTTACGCCTTCGAGCATATCGCGGTTTCTACTTCTAAAACCGTTGGTGCTGACCGCATCCTGCGTA
TGGTGTCCGAGCTGGGTCGTGCTACTGGCTCTGAAGGTGTTATGGGTGGTCAGATGGTAGACATCGCATC
CGAAGGCGATCCGTCTATCGACCTGCAGACCCTGGAATGGATTCACATCCACAAAACCGCAATGCTGCTG
GAATGCTCCGTTGTTTGCGGTGCAATCATTGGCGGTGCCAGCGAAATCGTAATCGAACGTGCCCGTCGCT
ACGCCCGCTGTGTTGGTCTGCTGTTCCAGGTAGTTGATGACATTCTGGACGTAACTAAAAGCAGCGACGA
ACTGGGTAAGACTGCGGGCAAGGACCTGATCTCTGATAAAGCCACCTACCCAAAGCTGATGGGTCTGGAA
AAGGCCAAGGAGTTCTCCGATGAACTGCTGAACCGTGCGAAGGGTGAACTGTCCTGCTTCGACCCAGTT
